>Addgene plasmid #142989 | TFORF2786 | addgene full sequence | sequence record 397327 | Addgene NGS Result
TTAATGTAGTCTTATGCAATACTCTTGTAGTCTTGCAACATGGTAACGATGAGTTAGCAACATGCCTTAC
AAGGAGAGAAAAAGCACCGTGCATGCCGATTGGTGGAAGTAAGGTGGTACGATCGTGCCTTATTAGGAAG
GCAACAGACGGGTCTGACATGGATTGGACGAACCACTGAATTGCCGCATTGCAGAGATATTGTATTTAAG
TGCCTAGCTCGATACATAAACGGGTCTCTCTGGTTAGACCAGATCTGAGCCTGGGAGCTCTCTGGCTAAC
TAGGGAACCCACTGCTTAAGCCTCAATAAAGCTTGCCTTGAGTGCTTCAAGTAGTGTGTGCCCGTCTGTT
GTGTGACTCTGGTAACTAGAGATCCCTCAGACCCTTTTAGTCAGTGTGGAAAATCTCTAGCAGTGGCGCC
CGAACAGGGACTTGAAAGCGAAAGGGAAACCAGAGGAGCTCTCTCGACGCAGGACTCGGCTTGCTGAAGC
GCGCACGGCAAGAGGCGAGGGGCGGCGACTGGTGAGTACGCCAAAAATTTTGACTAGCGGAGGCTAGAAG
GAGAGAGATGGGTGCGAGAGCGTCAGTATTAAGCGGGGGAGAATTAGATCGCGATGGGAAAAAATTCGGT
TAAGGCCAGGGGGAAAGAAAAAATATAAATTAAAACATATAGTATGGGCAAGCAGGGAGCTAGAACGATT
CGCAGTTAATCCTGGCCTGTTAGAAACATCAGAAGGCTGTAGACAAATACTGGGACAGCTACAACCATCC
CTTCAGACAGGATCAGAAGAACTTAGATCATTATATAATACAGTAGCAACCCTCTATTGTGTGCATCAAA
GGATAGAGATAAAAGACACCAAGGAAGCTTTAGACAAGATAGAGGAAGAGCAAAACAAAAGTAAGACCAC
CGCACAGCAAGCGGCCGCTGATCTTCAGACCTGGAGGAGGAGATATGAGGGACAATTGGAGAAGTGAATT
ATATAAATATAAAGTAGTAAAAATTGAACCATTAGGAGTAGCACCCACCAAGGCAAAGAGAAGAGTGGTG
CAGAGAGAAAAAAGAGCAGTGGGAATAGGAGCTTTGTTCCTTGGGTTCTTGGGAGCAGCAGGAAGCACTA
TGGGCGCAGCGTCAATGACGCTGACGGTACAGGCCAGACAATTATTGTCTGGTATAGTGCAGCAGCAGAA
CAATTTGCTGAGGGCTATTGAGGCGCAACAGCATCTGTTGCAACTCACAGTCTGGGGCATCAAGCAGCTC
CAGGCAAGAATCCTGGCTGTGGAAAGATACCTAAAGGATCAACAGCTCCTGGGGATTTGGGGTTGCTCTG
GAAAACTCATTTGCACCACTGCTGTGCCTTGGAATGCTAGTTGGAGTAATAAATCTCTGGAACAGATTTG
GAATCACACGACCTGGATGGAGTGGGACAGAGAAATTAACAATTACACAAGCTTAATACACTCCTTAATT
GAAGAATCGCAAAACCAGCAAGAAAAGAATGAACAAGAATTATTGGAATTAGATAAATGGGCAAGTTTGT
GGAATTGGTTTAACATAACAAATTGGCTGTGGTATATAAAATTATTCATAATGATAGTAGGAGGCTTGGT
AGGTTTAAGAATAGTTTTTGCTGTACTTTCTATAGTGAATAGAGTTAGGCAGGGATATTCACCATTATCG
TTTCAGACCCACCTCCCAACCCCGAGGGGACCCATGCATTGCATCTCAATTAGTCAGCAACCAGGTGTGG
AAAGTCCCCAGGCTCCCCAGCAGGCAGAAGTATGCAAAGCATGCGTCTCAATTAGTCAGCAACCATAGTC
CCGCCCCTAACTCCGCCCATCCCGCCCCTAACTCCGCCCAGTTCCGCCCATTCTCCGCCCCATGGCTGAC
TAATTTTTTTTATTTATGCAGAGGCCGAGGCCGCCTCGGCCTCTGAGCTATTCCAGAAGTAGTGAGGAGG
CTTTTTTGGAGGCCTAGGCTTTTGCAAAAAGCTTTCTAGAGGTACCACCGGAGCTTACCATGACCGAGTA
CAAGCCCACGGTGCGCCTCGCCACCCGCGACGACGTCCCCAGGGCCGTACGCACCCTCGCCGCCGCGTTC
GCCGACTACCCCGCCACGCGCCACACCGTCGATCCGGACCGCCACATCGAGCGGGTCACCGAGCTGCAAG
AACTCTTCCTCACGCGCGTCGGGCTCGACATCGGCAAGGTGTGGGTCGCGGACGACGGCGCCGCCGTGGC
GGTCTGGACCACGCCGGAGAGCGTCGAAGCGGGGGCGGTGTTCGCCGAGATCGGCCCGCGCATGGCCGAG
TTGAGCGGTTCCCGGCTGGCCGCGCAGCAACAGATGGAAGGCCTCCTGGCGCCGCACCGGCCCAAGGAGC
CCGCGTGGTTCCTGGCCACCGTCGGCGTCTCGCCCGACCACCAGGGCAAGGGTCTGGGCAGCGCCGTCGT
GCTCCCCGGAGTGGAGGCGGCCGAGCGCGCCGGGGTGCCCGCCTTCCTGGAGACCTCCGCGCCCCGCAAC
CTCCCCTTCTACGAGCGGCTCGGCTTCACCGTCACCGCCGACGTCGAGGTGCCCGAAGGACCGCGCACCT
GGTGCATGACCCGCAAGCCCGGTGCCAGTTAACGAATTCTAGATCTTGAGACAAATGGCAGTATTCATCC
ACAATTTTAAAAGAAAAGGGGGGATTGGGGGGTACAGTGCAGGGGAAAGAATAGTAGACATAATAGCAAC
AGACATACAAACTAAAGAATTACAAAAACAAATTACAAAAATTCAAAATTTTCGGGTTTATTACAGGGAC
AGCAGAGATCCACTTTGGCGCCGGCTCGAGGCCTGCAGGTGCAAAGATGGATAAAGTTTTAAACAGAGAG
GAATCTTTGCAGCTAATGGACCTTCTAGGTCTTGAAAGGAGTGGGAATTGGCTCCGGTGCCCGTCAGTGG
GCAGAGCGCACATCGCCCACAGTCCCCGAGAAGTTGGGGGGAGGGGTCGGCAATTGAACCGGTGCCTAGA
GAAGGTGGCGCGGGGTAAACTGGGAAAGTGATGTCGTGTACTGGCTCCGCCTTTTTCCCGAGGGTGGGGG
AGAACCGTATATAAGTGCAGTAGTCGCCGTGAACGTTCTTTTTCGCAACGGGTTTGCCGCCAGAACACAG
GTAAGTGCCGTGTGTGGTTCCCGCGGGCCTGGCCTCTTTACGGGTTATGGCCCTTGCGTGCCTTGAATTA
CTTCCACCTGGCTGCAGTACGTGATTCTTGATCCCGAGCTTCGGGTTGGAAGTGGGTGGGAGAGTTCGAG
GCCTTGCGCTTAAGGAGCCCCTTCGCCTCGTGCTTGAGTTGAGGCCTGGCCTGGGCGCTGGGGCCGCCGC
GTGCGAATCTGGTGGCACCTTCGCGCCTGTCTCGCTGCTTTCGATAAGTCTCTAGCCATTTAAAATTTTT
GATGACCTGCTGCGACGCTTTTTTTCTGGCAAGATAGTCTTGTAAATGCGGGCCAAGATCTGCACACTGG
TATTTCGGTTTTTGGGGCCGCGGGCGGCGACGGGGCCCGTGCGTCCCAGCGCACATGTTCGGCGAGGCGG
GGCCTGCGAGCGCGGCCACCGAGAATCGGACGGGGGTAGTCTCAAGCTGGCCGGCCTGCTCTGGTGCCTG
GCCTCGCGCCGCCGTGTATCGCCCCGCCCTGGGCGGCAAGGCTGGCCCGGTCGGCACCAGTTGCGTGAGC
GGAAAGATGGCCGCTTCCCGGCCCTGCTGCAGGGAGCTCAAAATGGAGGACGCGGCGCTCGGGAGAGCGG
GCGGGTGAGTCACCCACACAAAGGAAAAGGGCCTTTCCGTCCTCAGCCGTCGCTTCATGTGACTCCACGG
AGTACCGGGCGCCGTCCAGGCACCTCGATTAGTTCTCGAGCTTTTGGAGTACGTCGTCTTTAGGTTGGGG
GGAGGGGTTTTATGCGATGGAGTTTCCCCACACTGAGTGGGTGGAGACTGAAGTTAGGCCAGCTTGGCAC
TTGATGTAATTCTCCTTGGAATTTGCCCTTTTTGAGTTTGGATCTTGGTTCATTCTCAAGCCTCAGACAG
TGGTTCAAAGTTTTTTTCTTCCATTTCAGGTGTCGTGAGGCTAGCACCGCCACCATGCATTGCGAGGTGG
CTGAGGCACACTCGGACAAGAGGCCTAAGGAGGCCCCTGGTGCGCCCGGCCCCGACCGCGGCCCCGCCAG
CCTCGGCGCGCACATGGCCTTCAGGGTCACCGTGAGTGGCGGCGGCTGCGGGGACAGGGGCCCGCGGGAC
CTGCTAGCCCGGCCGCCTGCGCCGCCACCGCGCGCCCACGACCTCCTCCGGCCCCGCAGTCCCCGAGACT
ACGGTCCATCCAAGGCCGCCGCCGCCGGGAAGGTGAATGGGAGCTACGGACACCGTACCCCGGGCTCAGA
GAAGAGCCTGCTGGACCTGGACCTTGCTGAGGGCCCTGGCCCCACCTGCTGCCAGGGCCTGTTTCTCCCT
GCAGGAAGCCCACCGCCCCGGGCTCACCCCCAAGCTTGTGAGAGGCTGCTGCATTTCCCCCACCCTGACA
GGTCACCTAGACCCCAGGCCACGTATGTGAACGGCAGCCTCCCAACCACACAACACATCAAACAGGAGTC
CTTGCCCGACTACCAAGCCATGGCAGAGGCCCGCACATCCCTGTCTGCCCACTGTCGGGGCCCGCTGGCC
ACTGGCCTGCACCCAGACCTGGACCTCCCGGGCCGAAGCCTCGCCACCCCTGCGCCTTCCTGCTACCTTC
TGGGCAGCGAACCCAGCTCTGGCCTGGGCCTCCAGCCCGAGACCCACCTCCCCGAGGGCAGCCTGAAGCG
GTGCTGCGTCTTGGGCCTACCCCCCACCTCCCCAGCCTCCTCCTCACCCTGTGCCTCCTCCGACGTCACC
TCCATCATCCGCTCCTCCCAGACGTCTCTGGTCACCTGTGTAAATGGACTCCGGAGCCCCCCTCTGACGG
GAGATCTGGGGGGCCCTTCCAAGCGGGCCCGGCCTGGCCCTGCATCGACGGACAGCCATGAGGGCAGCTT
GCAACTTGAAGCCTGCCGGAAGGCGAGCTTCCTGAAGCAGGAACCCGCGGATGAGTTTTCAGAGCTCTTT
GGGCCTCACCAGCAGGGCCTGCCGCCCCCCTATCCCCTGTCTCAGTTGCCGCCTGGCCCAAGCCTTGGAG
GCCTGGGGCTGGGCCTGGCAGGCAGGGTGGTGGCCGGGCGGCAGGCGTGCCGCTGGGTGGACTGCTGTGC
AGCCTATGAGCAGCAGGAGGAGCTGGTGCGGCACATCGAGAAGAGCCACATCGACCAGCGCAAGGGCGAG
GACTTCACCTGCTTCTGGGCTGGCTGCGTGCGCCGCTACAAGCCCTTCAACGCCCGCTACAAGCTGCTCA
TCCACATGCGAGTGCACTCGGGCGAGAAGCCCAACAAGTGCATGTTTGAAGGCTGCAGCAAGGCCTTCTC
ACGGCTGGAGAACCTCAAGATCCACCTGAGGAGCCACACGGGCGAGAAGCCGTACCTGTGCCAGCACCCG
GGTTGCCAGAAGGCCTTCAGCAACTCCAGCGACCGCGCCAAGCACCAGCGCACCCACCTAGACACGAAGC
CGTACGCCTGTCAGATCCCTGGCTGCTCCAAGCGCTACACAGACCCCAGCTCCCTCCGCAAGCACGTCAA
GGCCCATTCAGCCAAAGAGCAGCAGGTGCGTAAGAAGCTGCATGCGGGCCCTGACACCGAGGCCGACGTC
CTGACCGAGTGTCTGGTCCTGCAGCAGCTCCACACGTCCACACAGCTGGCTGCCAGCGACGGCAAGGGTG
GCTGTGGCCTGGGCCAGGAGCTGCTCCCAGGTGTGTATCCTGGCTCCATCACCCCCCATAACGGACTTGC
ATCGGGCCTCCTGCCCCCAGCGCACGACGTACCTTCCAGGCACCACCCGCTGGATGCCACCACCAGTTCC
CACCACCATCTGTCCCCTCTGCCCATGGCTGAGAGCACCCGGGATGGGTTGGGGCCCGGCCTCCTCTCAC
CAATAGTCAGCCCCCTGAAGGGGCTGGGGCCACCGCCGCTGCCCCCATCCTCTCAGAGCCATTCTCCGGG
GGGCCAGCCCTTCCCCACACTCCCCAGCAAGCCGTCCTACCCACCCTTCCAGAGCCCTCCACCCCCGCCT
CTGCCCAGCCCACAAGGTTACCAGGGCAGTTTCCACTCCATCCAGAGTTGCTTCCCCTATGGCGACTGCT
ACCGGATGGCTGAACCAGCAGCCGGTGGGGACGGACTGGTCGGGGAGACCCACGGTTTCAACCCCCTGCG
GCCCAATGGCTACCACAGCCTCAGCACGCCCTTGCCTGCCACAGGCTATGAGGCCCTGGCTGAGGCCTCA
TGCCCCACAGCGCTGCCACAGCAGCCATCTGAAGATGTGGTGTCCAGCGGCCCCGAGGACTGTGGCTTCT
TCCCCAATGGAGCCTTTGACCACTGCCTGGGCCACATCCCCTCCATCTACACAGACACCTAGTAATGAAC
TAGTCCGTAACTTGAAAGTATTTCGATTTCTTGGCTTTATATATCTTGTGGAAAGGACGAAAGGAGCTAG
TGCCTTCGTGTTAGACGCGTTAAGTCGACAATCAACCTCTGGATTACAAAATTTGTGAAAGATTGACTGG
TATTCTTAACTATGTTGCTCCTTTTACGCTATGTGGATACGCTGCTTTAATGCCTTTGTATCATGCTATT
GCTTCCCGTATGGCTTTCATTTTCTCCTCCTTGTATAAATCCTGGTTGCTGTCTCTTTATGAGGAGTTGT
GGCCCGTTGTCAGGCAACGTGGCGTGGTGTGCACTGTGTTTGCTGACGCAACCCCCACTGGTTGGGGCAT
TGCCACCACCTGTCAGCTCCTTTCCGGGACTTTCGCTTTCCCCCTCCCTATTGCCACGGCGGAACTCATC
GCCGCCTGCCTTGCCCGCTGCTGGACAGGGGCTCGGCTGTTGGGCACTGACAATTCCGTGGTGTTGTCGG
GGAAATCATCGTCCTTTCCTTGGCTGCTCGCCTGTGTTGCCACCTGGATTCTGCGCGGGACGTCCTTCTG
CTACGTCCCTTCGGCCCTCAATCCAGCGGACCTTCCTTCCCGCGGCCTGCTGCCGGCTCTGCGGCCTCTT
CCGCGTCTTCGCCTTCGCCCTCAGACGAGTCGGATCTCCCTTTGGGCCGCCTCCCCGCGTCGACTTTAAG
ACCAATGACTTACAAGGCAGCTGTAGATCTTAGCCACTTTTTAAAAGAAAAGGGGGGACTGGAAGGGCTA
ATTCACTCCCAACGAAGACAAGATCTGCTTTTTGCTTGTACTGGGTCTCTCTGGTTAGACCAGATCTGAG
CCTGGGAGCTCTCTGGCTAACTAGGGAACCCACTGCTTAAGCCTCAATAAAGCTTGCCTTGAGTGCTTCA
AGTAGTGTGTGCCCGTCTGTTGTGTGACTCTGGTAACTAGAGATCCCTCAGACCCTTTTAGTCAGTGTGG
AAAATCTCTAGCAGTACGTATAGTAGTTCATGTCATCTTATTATTCAGTATTTATAACTTGCAAAGAAAT
GAATATCAGAGAGTGAGAGGAACTTGTTTATTGCAGCTTATAATGGTTACAAATAAAGCAATAGCATCAC
AAATTTCACAAATAAAGCATTTTTTTCACTGCATTCTAGTTGTGGTTTGTCCAAACTCATCAATGTATCT
TATCATGTCTGGCTCTAGCTATCCCGCCCCTAACTCCGCCCATCCCGCCCCTAACTCCGCCCAGTTCCGC
CCATTCTCCGCCCCATGGCTGACTAATTTTTTTTATTTATGCAGAGGCCGAGGCCGCCTCGGCCTCTGAG
CTATTCCAGAAGTAGTGAGGAGGCTTTTTTGGAGGCCTAGGGACGTACCCAATTCGCCCTATAGTGAGTC
GTATTACGCGCGCTCACTGGCCGTCGTTTTACAACGTCGTGACTGGGAAAACCCTGGCGTTACCCAACTT
AATCGCCTTGCAGCACATCCCCCTTTCGCCAGCTGGCGTAATAGCGAAGAGGCCCGCACCGATCGCCCTT
CCCAACAGTTGCGCAGCCTGAATGGCGAATGGG
[124 nt withheld, positions 8084-8207]
C
[91 nt withheld, positions 8209-8299]
A
[49 nt withheld, positions 8301-8349]
CCTTTGACGTTGGAGTCCACGTTCTTT
[37 nt withheld, positions 8377-8413]
ACCCTATCTCGGTCTATTCTTTTGATTTATAAGGGATTTTGCCGATTTCGGCCTATTGGTTAAAAAATGA
GCTGATTTAACAAAAATTTAACGCGAATTTTAACAAAATATTAACGCTTACAATTTAGGTGGCACTTTTC
GGGGAAATGTGCGCGGAACCCCTATTTGTTTATTTTTCTAAATACATTCAAATATGTATCCGCTCATGAG
ACAATAACCCTGATAAATGCTTCAATAATATTGAAAAAGGAAGAGTATGAGTATTCAACATTTCCGTGTC
GCCCTTATTCCCTTTTTTGCGGCATTTTGCCTTCCTGTTTTTGCTCACCCAGAAACGCTGGTGAAAGTAA
AAGATGCTGAAGATCAGTTGGGTGCACGAGTGGGTTACATCGAACTGGATCTCAACAGCGGTAAGATCCT
TGAGAGTTTTCGCCCCGAAGAACGTTTTCCAATGATGAGCACTTTTAAAGTTCTGCTATGTGGCGCGGTA
TTATCCCGTATTGACGCCGGGCAAGAGCAACTCGGTCGCCGCATACACTATTCTCAGAATGACTTGGTTG
AGTACTCACCAGTCACAGAAAAGCATCTTACGGATGGCATGACAGTAAGAGAATTATGCAGTGCTGCCAT
AACCATGAGTGATAACACTGCGGCCAACTTACTTCTGACAACGATCGGAGGACCGAAGGAGCTAACCGCT
TTTTTGCACAACATGGGGGATCATGTAACTCGCCTTGATCGTTGGGAACCGGAGCTGAATGAAGCCATAC
CAAACGACGAGCGTGACACCACGATGCCTGTAGCAATGGCAACAACGTTGCGCAAACTATTAACTGGCGA
ACTACTTACTCTAGCTTCCCGGCAACAATTAATAGACTGGATGGAGGCGGATAAAGTTGCAGGACCACTT
CTGCGCTCGGCCCTTCCGGCTGGCTGGTTTATTGCTGATAAATCTGGAGCCGGTGAGCGTGGGTCTCGCG
GTATCATTGCAGCACTGGGGCCAGATGGTAAGCCCTCCCGTATCGTAGTTATCTACACGACGGGGAGTCA
GGCAACTATGGATGAACGAAATAGACAGATCGCTGAGATAGGTGCCTCACTGATTAAGCATTGGTAACTG
TCAGACCAAGTTTACTCATATATACTTTAGATTGATTTAAAACTTCATTTTTAATTTAAAAGGATCTAGG
TGAAGATCCTTTTTGATAATCTCATGACCAAAATCCCTTAACGTGAGTTTTCGTTCCACTGAGCGTCAGA
CCCCGTAGAAAAGATCAAAGGATCTTCTTGAGATCCTTTTTTTCTGCGCGTAATCTGCTGCTTGCAAACA
AAAAAACCACCGCTACCAGCGGTGGTTTGTTTGCCGGATCAAGAGCTACCAACTCTTTTTCCGAAGGTAA
CTGGCTTCAGCAGAGCGCAGATACCAAATACTGTTCTTCTAGTGTAGCCGTAGTTAGGCCACCACTTCAA
GAACTCTGTAGCACCGCCTACATACCTCGCTCTGCTAATCCTGTTACCAGTGGCTGCTGCCAGTGGCGAT
AAGTCGTGTCTTACCGGGTTGGACTCAAGACGATAGTTACCGGATAAGGCGCAGCGGTCGGGCTGAACGG
GGGGTTCGTGCACACAGCCCAGCTTGGAGCGAACGACCTACACCGAACTGAGATACCTACAGCGTGAGCT
ATGAGAAAGCGCCACGCTTCCCGAAGGGAGAAAGGCGGACAGGTATCCGGTAAGCGGCAGGGTCGGAACA
GGAGAGCGCACGAGGGAGCTTCCAGGGGGAAACGCCTGGTATCTTTATAGTCCTGTCGGGTTTCGCCACC
TCTGACTTGAGCGTCGATTTTTGTGATGCTCGTCAGGGGGGCGGAGCCTATGGAAAAACGCCAGCAACGC
GGCCTTTTTACGGTTCCTGGCCTTTTGCTGGCCTTTTGCTCACATGTTCTTTCCTGCGTTATCCCCTGAT
TCTGTGGATAACCGTATTACCGCCTTTGAGTGAGCTGATACCGCTCGCCGCAGCCGAACGACCGAGCGCA
GCGAGTCAGTGAGCGAGGAAGCGGAAGAGCGCCCAATACGCAAACCGCCTCTCCCCGCGCGTTGGCCGAT
TCATTAATGCAGCTGGCACGACAGGTTTCCCGACTGGAAAGCGGGCAGTGAGCGCAACGCAATTAATGTG
AGTTAGCTCACTCATTAGGCACCCCAGGCTTTACACTTTATGCTTCCGGCTCGTATGTTGTGTGGAATTG
TGAGCGGATAACAATTTCACACAGGAAACAGCTATGACCATGATTACGCCAAGCGCGCAATTAACCCTCA
CTAAAGGGAACAAAAGCTGGAGCTGCAAGC
Features (pLannotate 1.2.2; 31 found; start..end, strand, type, name):
      5..231     +  promoter       RSV promoter: Rous sarcoma virus enhancer/promoter
    232..412     +  LTR            5' LTR (truncated): truncated 5' long terminal repeat (LTR) from HIV-1
    459..584     +  misc_feature   HIV-1 Ψ: packaging signal of human immunodeficiency virus type 1
    568..931     +  CDS            HIV-1 gag (fragment): gag protein from human immunodeficiency virus 1; gag
   1077..1310    +  misc_feature   RRE: The Rev response element (RRE) of HIV-1 allows for Rev-dependent mRNA export from the nucleus to the cytoplasm.
   1687..1713    +  CDS            Rev (fragment): human immunodeficiency virus 1 (HIV-1) Rev protein; rev; enhances nuclear export of unspliced and incompletely spliced viral mRNAs
   1720..1743    +  promoter       SV40 promoter (fragment): SV40 early promoter
   1744..1815    +  promoter       SV40 promoter (fragment): SV40 enhancer and early promoter
   1839..1974    +  rep_origin     SV40 ori: SV40 origin of replication
   2020..2616    +  CDS            PuroR (fragment): puromycin N-acetyltransferase; pac from Streptomyces; confers resistance to puromycin
   2665..2782    +  misc_feature   cPPT/CTS: central polypurine tract and central termination sequence of HIV-1
   2847..2913    +  CDS            small t antigen (fragment): SV40 (simian virus 40) small t antigen
   2920..4098    +  promoter       EF-1α promoter: strong constitutive promoter for human elongation factor EF-1α
   4640..6499    +  CDS            GLIS1: GLIS1_HUMAN - Experimental evidence at protein level: Swiss-Prot protein existence level 1. Acts as both a repressor and activator of transcription (PubMed:21654807). Binds to the consensus sequence 5'-GACCACCCAC-3' (By similarity). By controlling the expression of genes involved in cell differentiation inhibits the lineage commitment of multipotent cells (PubMed:21654807). Prevents, for instance, the differentiation of multipotent mesenchymal cells into adipocyte and osteoblast (By similarity). From Homo sapiens (Human).
   6515..6568    +  promoter       U6 promoter (fragment): RNA polymerase III promoter for human U6 snRNA
   6610..7198    +  misc_feature   WPRE: woodchuck hepatitis virus posttranscriptional regulatory element
   7249..7268    +  misc_feature   cPPT/CTS (fragment): central polypurine tract and central termination sequence of HIV-1
   7270..7503    +  LTR            3' LTR (ΔU3): self-inactivating 3' long terminal repeat (LTR) from HIV-1
   7581..7702    +  polyA_signal   SV40 poly(A) signal: SV40 polyadenylation signal
   7742..7877    +  rep_origin     SV40 ori: SV40 origin of replication
   7898..7916    -  promoter       T7 promoter: promoter for bacteriophage T7 RNA polymerase
   7924..8079    +  CDS            lacZα (fragment): LacZα fragment of β-galactosidase; lacZ fragment
   8084..8512    +  rep_origin     f1 ori (sequence partly withheld): f1 bacteriophage origin of replication; arrow indicates direction of (+) strand synthesis
   8565..8669    +  promoter       AmpR promoter: bla
   8670..9530    +  CDS            AmpR: β-lactamase; bla; confers resistance to ampicillin, carbenicillin, and related antibiotics
   9701..10289   +  rep_origin     ori: high-copy-number ColE1/pMB1/pBR322/pUC origin of replication
  10472..10564   +  CDS            lacI (fragment): lac repressor; lacI; The lac repressor binds to the lac operator to inhibit transcription in E. coli. This inhibition can be relieved by adding lactose or isopropyl-β-D-thiogalactopyranoside (IPTG).
  10577..10598   +  protein_bind   CAP binding site: CAP binding activates transcription in the presence of cAMP. E. coli catabolite activator protein
  10613..10643   +  promoter       lac promoter: promoter for the E. coli lac operon
  10647..10669   +  protein_bind   lac operator (fragment): The lac repressor binds to the lac operator to inhibit transcription in E. coli. This inhibition can be relieved by adding lactose or isopropyl-β-D-thiogalactopyranoside (IPTG). lac repressor encoded by lacI
  10712..10730   +  promoter       T3 promoter: promoter for bacteriophage T3 RNA polymerase
