[The description below was written by a language model from this plasmid's Addgene catalogue record and pLannotate feature annotations shown in this document.]
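Description:
TFORF2786 is a lentiviral mammalian expression plasmid built on the pLX_TRC317 backbone. It belongs to a barcoded transcription factor ORF collection designed for pooled overexpression screens and carries human GLIS1, a zinc-finger factor annotated as both an activator and a repressor of transcription that restrains lineage commitment of multipotent cells. The ORF was produced by gene synthesis and corresponds to the transcript isoforms listed by the depositor. The catalogue insert is about 2.5 kb, whereas the automated annotation matches the reference GLIS1 protein over only about 1.9 kb, beginning several hundred bases downstream of the EF-1α promoter. This suggests an extended isoform, although the record does not say so explicitly. The 24-bp barcode described for the collection is not annotated as a separate feature, so its position cannot be given from the table.

The transfer cassette has a third-generation layout. An RSV promoter drives a truncated HIV-1 5' LTR, followed by the Ψ packaging signal, a gag fragment, the RRE for Rev-dependent export and a cPPT/CTS, and it ends in a self-inactivating ΔU3 3' LTR. Within the provirus, an SV40 early promoter expresses puromycin N-acetyltransferase for selection of transduced cells. The EF-1α promoter drives GLIS1, with a WPRE downstream to enhance transcript expression. A short U6 promoter fragment between the ORF and the WPRE appears to be a backbone remnant. Outside the LTRs are an SV40 poly(A) signal and SV40 origin, an f1 origin, ampicillin resistance and a high-copy ColE1/pUC origin for propagation in E. coli. The depositor notes a risk of recombination, as is common for LTR-containing plasmids. In pooled screens, the barcode allows the delivered transcription factor to be identified by sequencing, for example in directed differentiation studies.
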