Addgene plasmid #142989: TFORF2786
Purpose: Lentiviral vector for overexpressing transcription factor ORFs with unique 24-bp barcodes. Barcodes facilitate identification of transcription factors in pooled screens.
Depositing lab: Feng Zhang. Depositing organization: Broad Institute. Publication: A transcription factor atlas of directed differentiation. Joung J, Ma S, Tay T, Geiger-Schuller KR, Kirchgatterer PC, Verdine VK, Guo B, Arias-Garcia MA, Allen WE, Singh A, Kuksenko O, Abudayyeh OO, Gootenberg JS, Fu Z, Macrae RK, Buenrostro JD, Regev A, Zhang F. Cell. 2023 Jan 5;186(1):209-229.e26. doi: 10.1016/j.cell.2022.11.026. PubMed 36608654.
Backbone
  Vector backbone: pLX_TRC317
  Backbone manufacturer: Broad Institute Genetic Perturbation Platform
  Backbone size w/o insert (bp): 8264
  Vector type: Mammalian Expression, Lentiviral
  Selectable markers: Puromycin
Growth in bacteria
  Bacterial resistance: Ampicillin, 100 μg/mL
  Growth temperature: 37°C
  Growth strain: NEB Stable
  Copy number: High Copy
Gene/Insert
  Gene/Insert name: GLIS1
  Species: H. sapiens (human)
  Insert size (bp): 2489
  Entrez Gene: GLIS1
  Promoter: EF1a
  Cloning method: Unknown
  Sequencing primers: 5′ GGGTGGAGACTGAAGTTAGGCCAG; 3′ CACATAGCGTAAAAGGAGCAACATAG
Terms and licenses: Academic/Nonprofit Terms; Industry Terms: Not Available to Industry
Depositor comments: XM_017000410,XM_017000408,ENST00000628545 . The transcription factor ORF portion of this plasmid was synthesized by Genewiz. Please test multiple small colonies in case of plasmid recombination. To make this collection available in a timely manner, a portion of this collection was not fully sequenced by Addgene. If an Addgene verified full plasmid sequence is not available, please contact us prior to placing an order to request the full sequence.
How to cite: TFORF2786 was a gift from Feng Zhang (Addgene plasmid # 142989 ; http://n2t.net/addgene:142989 ; RRID:Addgene_142989)
