>Addgene plasmid #142989 | TFORF2786 | depositor partial sequence | sequence record 281105 | Insert
ACCGCCACCATGCATTGCGAGGTGGCTGAGGCACACTCGGACAAGAGGCCTAAGGAGGCCCCTGGTGCGC
CCGGCCCCGACCGCGGCCCCGCCAGCCTCGGCGCGCACATGGCCTTCAGGGTCACCGTGAGTGGCGGCGG
CTGCGGGGACAGGGGCCCGCGGGACCTGCTAGCCCGGCCGCCTGCGCCGCCACCGCGCGCCCACGACCTC
CTCCGGCCCCGCAGTCCCCGAGACTACGGTCCATCCAAGGCCGCCGCCGCCGGGAAGGTGAATGGGAGCT
ACGGACACCGTACCCCGGGCTCAGAGAAGAGCCTGCTGGACCTGGACCTTGCTGAGGGCCCTGGCCCCAC
CTGCTGCCAGGGCCTGTTTCTCCCTGCAGGAAGCCCACCGCCCCGGGCTCACCCCCAAGCTTGTGAGAGG
CTGCTGCATTTCCCCCACCCTGACAGGTCACCTAGACCCCAGGCCACGTATGTGAACGGCAGCCTCCCAA
CCACACAACACATCAAACAGGAGTCCTTGCCCGACTACCAAGCCATGGCAGAGGCCCGCACATCCCTGTC
TGCCCACTGTCGGGGCCCGCTGGCCACTGGCCTGCACCCAGACCTGGACCTCCCGGGCCGAAGCCTCGCC
ACCCCTGCGCCTTCCTGCTACCTTCTGGGCAGCGAACCCAGCTCTGGCCTGGGCCTCCAGCCCGAGACCC
ACCTCCCCGAGGGCAGCCTGAAGCGGTGCTGCGTCTTGGGCCTACCCCCCACCTCCCCAGCCTCCTCCTC
ACCCTGTGCCTCCTCCGACGTCACCTCCATCATCCGCTCCTCCCAGACGTCTCTGGTCACCTGTGTAAAT
GGACTCCGGAGCCCCCCTCTGACGGGAGATCTGGGGGGCCCTTCCAAGCGGGCCCGGCCTGGCCCTGCAT
CGACGGACAGCCATGAGGGCAGCTTGCAACTTGAAGCCTGCCGGAAGGCGAGCTTCCTGAAGCAGGAACC
CGCGGATGAGTTTTCAGAGCTCTTTGGGCCTCACCAGCAGGGCCTGCCGCCCCCCTATCCCCTGTCTCAG
TTGCCGCCTGGCCCAAGCCTTGGAGGCCTGGGGCTGGGCCTGGCAGGCAGGGTGGTGGCCGGGCGGCAGG
CGTGCCGCTGGGTGGACTGCTGTGCAGCCTATGAGCAGCAGGAGGAGCTGGTGCGGCACATCGAGAAGAG
CCACATCGACCAGCGCAAGGGCGAGGACTTCACCTGCTTCTGGGCTGGCTGCGTGCGCCGCTACAAGCCC
TTCAACGCCCGCTACAAGCTGCTCATCCACATGCGAGTGCACTCGGGCGAGAAGCCCAACAAGTGCATGT
TTGAAGGCTGCAGCAAGGCCTTCTCACGGCTGGAGAACCTCAAGATCCACCTGAGGAGCCACACGGGCGA
GAAGCCGTACCTGTGCCAGCACCCGGGTTGCCAGAAGGCCTTCAGCAACTCCAGCGACCGCGCCAAGCAC
CAGCGCACCCACCTAGACACGAAGCCGTACGCCTGTCAGATCCCTGGCTGCTCCAAGCGCTACACAGACC
CCAGCTCCCTCCGCAAGCACGTCAAGGCCCATTCAGCCAAAGAGCAGCAGGTGCGTAAGAAGCTGCATGC
GGGCCCTGACACCGAGGCCGACGTCCTGACCGAGTGTCTGGTCCTGCAGCAGCTCCACACGTCCACACAG
CTGGCTGCCAGCGACGGCAAGGGTGGCTGTGGCCTGGGCCAGGAGCTGCTCCCAGGTGTGTATCCTGGCT
CCATCACCCCCCATAACGGACTTGCATCGGGCCTCCTGCCCCCAGCGCACGACGTACCTTCCAGGCACCA
CCCGCTGGATGCCACCACCAGTTCCCACCACCATCTGTCCCCTCTGCCCATGGCTGAGAGCACCCGGGAT
GGGTTGGGGCCCGGCCTCCTCTCACCAATAGTCAGCCCCCTGAAGGGGCTGGGGCCACCGCCGCTGCCCC
CATCCTCTCAGAGCCATTCTCCGGGGGGCCAGCCCTTCCCCACACTCCCCAGCAAGCCGTCCTACCCACC
CTTCCAGAGCCCTCCACCCCCGCCTCTGCCCAGCCCACAAGGTTACCAGGGCAGTTTCCACTCCATCCAG
AGTTGCTTCCCCTATGGCGACTGCTACCGGATGGCTGAACCAGCAGCCGGTGGGGACGGACTGGTCGGGG
AGACCCACGGTTTCAACCCCCTGCGGCCCAATGGCTACCACAGCCTCAGCACGCCCTTGCCTGCCACAGG
CTATGAGGCCCTGGCTGAGGCCTCATGCCCCACAGCGCTGCCACAGCAGCCATCTGAAGATGTGGTGTCC
AGCGGCCCCGAGGACTGTGGCTTCTTCCCCAATGGAGCCTTTGACCACTGCCTGGGCCACATCCCCTCCA
TCTACACAGACACCTAGTAATGAACTAGTCCGTAACTTGAAAGTATTTCGATTTCTTGGCTTTATATATC
TTGTGGAAAGGACGAAAGGAGCTAGTGCCTTCGTGTTAG
