>Addgene plasmid #142989 | TFORF2786 | depositor partial sequence | sequence record 281106 | Barcode
AAGGAGCTAGTGCCTTCGTGTTAG
